Addgene plasmid #224544: p5E 5X C120 c-fos min pro (JDW 1241)
Purpose: A Gateway compatible 5' entry clone containing 5 TAEL transcription factor binding sites and a minimal c-Fos promoter
Depositing lab: Joshua Wythe. Depositing organization: University of Virginia. Publication: MultiSite Assembly of Gateway Induced Clones (MAGIC): a flexible cloning toolbox for use in vertebrate model systems. Gillespie WB 3rd, Zhang Y, Ruiz OE, Cerda J 3rd, Ortiz-Guzman J, Sherman M, Turner WD, Largoza G, Mosser LE, Fujimoto E, Chien CB, Kwan KM, Arenkiel BR, Devine WP, Wythe JD. Development. 2025 Nov 15;152(22):dev204308. doi: 10.1242/dev.204308. Epub 2025 Nov 13. PubMed 41230856.
Backbone
  Vector backbone: pDONRP4-P1r
  Vector type: Gateway cloning
Growth in bacteria
  Bacterial resistance: Kanamycin, 50 μg/mL
  Growth temperature: 37°C
  Growth strain: DH5alpha
  Copy number: High Copy
Gene/Insert
  Gene/Insert name: 5x-C120-c-Fos promoter
  Species: Synthetic
  Cloning method: Gateway Cloning
Terms and licenses: Academic/Nonprofit Terms; Industry Terms: Not Available to Industry
Depositor comments: Please visit https://doi.org/10.1101/2024.07.13.603267 for bioRxiv preprint.
How to cite: p5E 5X C120 c-fos min pro (JDW 1241) was a gift from Joshua Wythe (Addgene plasmid # 224544 ; http://n2t.net/addgene:224544 ; RRID:Addgene_224544)
