[The description below was written by a language model from this plasmid's Addgene catalogue record and pLannotate feature annotations shown in this document.]
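Description:
p5E 5X C120 c-fos min pro (JDW 1241) is a Gateway 5' entry clone built in the pDONRP4-P1r backbone and intended as the promoter-position module in MultiSite Gateway assemblies. It is a small plasmid of about 3.5 kb, propagated in E. coli at high copy from a ColE1/pUC-type origin and selected with kanamycin through the aph(3')-Ia KanR gene. The rrnB T1 and T2 terminators upstream of the recombination cassette are standard pDONR backbone elements that shield the insert from read-through bacterial transcription, and a T7 promoter lies just beyond the downstream recombination site. The short lacI and lacZα matches in the annotation appear to be backbone fragments rather than functional genes.

The synthetic insert carries five copies of the C120 element, the binding site for the TAEL transcription factor, placed upstream of a minimal c-Fos promoter. On its own the minimal promoter should give little expression, so a downstream gene is transcribed mainly when TAEL is present and bound to the C120 repeats. The automated feature table does not label the C120 repeats or the c-Fos promoter themselves; they presumably sit in the unannotated stretch just before the attR1 site. Upstream of that region the table finds an SV40 poly(A) signal (reverse orientation), a human α2-globin RNA polymerase II pause site and a NOS terminator fragment, an arrangement typically used to insulate a responsive promoter from upstream transcription and keep background low. The flanking sites are annotated as an attL fragment overlapping an attB4 core and an attR1 site, consistent with the attL4/attR1 configuration of a 5' entry clone. In an LR reaction it is combined with middle and 3' entry clones and a destination vector to make TAEL-responsive expression constructs for vertebrate model systems.
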