Features (pLannotate 1.2.2; 13 found; start..end, strand, type, name):
    121..213     +  CDS            lacI (fragment): lac repressor; lacI; The lac repressor binds to the lac operator to inhibit transcription in E. coli. This inhibition can be relieved by adding lactose or isopropyl-β-D-thiogalactopyranoside (IPTG).
    268..295     -  terminator     rrnB T2 terminator: transcription terminator T2 from the E. coli rrnB gene
    427..470     +  terminator     rrnB T1 terminator: Escherichia coli rrnB; transcription terminator T1 from the E. coli rrnB gene
    517..553     -  CDS            lacZα (fragment): LacZα fragment of β-galactosidase; lacZ fragment
    592..677     +  protein_bind   attL1 (fragment): mutant version of attL; recombination site for the Gateway® LR reaction LR Clonase™
    668..688     +  protein_bind   attB4: mutant version of attB; core recombination site for the Gateway® BP reaction BP Clonase™
    707..828     -  polyA_signal   SV40 poly(A) signal: SV40 polyadenylation signal
    902..993     +  misc_feature   pause site: RNA polymerase II transcriptional pause signal from the human α2 globin gene
   1007..1229    +  terminator     NOS terminator (fragment): nopaline synthase terminator and poly(A) signal
   1517..1640    +  protein_bind   attR1: mutant version of attR; recombination site for the Gateway® LR reaction LR Clonase™
   1713..1731    -  promoter       T7 promoter: promoter for bacteriophage T7 RNA polymerase
   1865..2674    +  CDS            KanR: aminoglycoside phosphotransferase; aph(3')-Ia; confers resistance to kanamycin in bacteria or G418 (Geneticin®) in eukaryotes
   2821..3409    +  rep_origin     ori: high-copy-number ColE1/pMB1/pBR322/pUC origin of replication
>Addgene plasmid #224544 | p5E 5X C120 c-fos min pro (JDW 1241) | addgene full sequence | sequence record 446723 | Addgene NGS Result
CTTTCCTGCGTTATCCCCTGATTCTGTGGATAACCGTATTACCGCCTTTGAGTGAGCTGATACCGCTCGC
CGCAGCCGAACGACCGAGCGCAGCGAGTCAGTGAGCGAGGAAGCGGAAGAGCGCCCAATACGCAAACCGC
CTCTCCCCGCGCGTTGGCCGATTCATTAATGCAGCTGGCACGACAGGTTTCCCGACTGGAAAGCGGGCAG
TGAGCGCAACGCAATTAATACGCGTACCGCTAGCCAGGAAGAGTTTGTAGAAACGCAAAAAGGCCATCCG
TCAGGATGGCCTTCTGCTTAGTTTGATGCCTGGCAGTTTATGGCGGGCGTCCTGCCCGCCACCCTCCGGG
CCGTTGCTTCACAACGTTCAAATCCGCTCCCGGCGGATTTGTCCTACTCAGGAGAGCGTTCACCGACAAA
CAACAGATAAAACGAAAGGCCCAGTCTTCCGACTGAGCCTTTCGTTTTATTTGATGCCTGGCAGTTCCCT
ACTCTCGCGTTAACGCTAGCATGGATGTTTTCCCAGTCACGACGTTGTAAAACGACGGCCAGTCTTAAGC
TCGGGCCCGAGTTAACGCTACCATGGAGCTCCAAATAATGATTTTATTTTGACTGATAGTGACCTGTTCG
TTGCAACAAATTGATAAGCAATGCTTTTTTATAATGCCAACTTTGTATAGAAAAGTTGGAATTCTAGCAG
ACATGATAAGATACATTGATGAGTTTGGACAAACCACAACTAGAATGCAGTGAAAAAAATGCTTTATTTG
TGAAATTTGTGATGCTATTGCTTTATTTGTAACCATTATAAGCTGCAATAAACAAGTTAACAACAACAAT
TGCATTCATTTTATGTTTCAGGTTCAGGGGGAGGTGTGGGAGGTTTTTTATCGATAGTACTAACATACGC
TCTCCATCAAAACAAAACGAAACAAAACAAACTAGCAAAATAGGCTGTCCCCAGTGCAAGTGCAGGTGCC
AGAACATTTCTCTCCTCGAGAGATCTTTAAGATTGAATCCTGTTGCCGGTCTTGCGATGATTATCATATA
ATTTCTGTTGAATTACGTTAAGCATGTAATAATTAACATGTAATGCATGACGTTATTTATGAGATGGGTT
TTTATGATTAGAGTCCCGCAATTATACATTTAATACGCGATAGAAAACAAAATATAGCGCGCAAACTAGG
ATAAATTATCGCGCGCGGTGTCATCTATGTTACTAGATCGGGAATTGATCCCCCCTCGACAGCGGTACCA
CGCGTTGAGCTCTAGGTAGCCTTTAGTCCATGCGTTATAGGTAGCCTTTAGTCCATGCGTTATAGGTAGC
CTTTAGTCCATGCGTTATAGGTAGCCTTTAGTCCATGCGTTATAGGTAGCCTTTAGTCCATGCGTCGACC
CAGTGACGTAGGAAGTCCATCCATTCACAGCGCTTCTATAAAGGCGCCAGCTGAGGCGCCTACTACTCCA
ACCGCGACTGCAGCGAGCAACTAACGCGGCCGCACTAGTTCTAGATCAAGTTTGTACAAAAAAGTTGAAC
GAGAAACGTAAAATGATATAAATATCAATATATTAAATTAGATTTTGCATAAAAAACAGACTACATAATA
CTGTAAAACACAACATATGCAGTCACTATGAACCAACTACTTAGATGGTATTAGTGACCTGTAGAATTCG
AGCTCTAGAGCTGCAGGGCGGCCGCGATATCCCCTATAGTGAGTCGTATTACATGGTCATAGCTGTTTCC
TGGCAGCTCTGGCCCGTGTCTCAAAATCTCTGATGTTACATTGCACAAGATAAAAATATATCATCATGAA
CAATAAAACTGTCTGCTTACATAAACAGTAATACAAGGGGTGTTATGAGCCATATTCAACGGGAAACGTC
GAGGCCGCGATTAAATTCCAACATGGATGCTGATTTATATGGGTATAAATGGGCTCGCGATAATGTCGGG
CAATCAGGTGCGACAATCTATCGCTTGTATGGGAAGCCCGATGCGCCAGAGTTGTTTCTGAAACATGGCA
AAGGTAGCGTTGCCAATGATGTTACAGATGAGATGGTCAGACTAAACTGGCTGACGGAATTTATGCCTCT
TCCGACCATCAAGCATTTTATCCGTACTCCTGATGATGCATGGTTACTCACCACTGCGATCCCCGGAAAA
ACAGCATTCCAGGTATTAGAAGAATATCCTGATTCAGGTGAAAATATTGTTGATGCGCTGGCAGTGTTCC
TGCGCCGGTTGCATTCGATTCCTGTTTGTAATTGTCCTTTTAACAGCGATCGCGTATTTCGTCTCGCTCA
GGCGCAATCACGAATGAATAACGGTTTGGTTGATGCGAGTGATTTTGATGACGAGCGTAATGGCTGGCCT
GTTGAACAAGTCTGGAAAGAAATGCATAAACTTTTGCCATTCTCACCGGATTCAGTCGTCACTCATGGTG
ATTTCTCACTTGATAACCTTATTTTTGACGAGGGGAAATTAATAGGTTGTATTGATGTTGGACGAGTCGG
AATCGCAGACCGATACCAGGATCTTGCCATCCTATGGAACTGCCTCGGTGAGTTTTCTCCTTCATTACAG
AAACGGCTTTTTCAAAAATATGGTATTGATAATCCTGATATGAATAAATTGCAGTTTCATTTGATGCTCG
ATGAGTTTTTCTAATCAGAATTGGTTAATTGGTTGTAACACTGGCAGAGCATTACGCTGACTTGACGGGA
CGGCGCAAGCTCATGACCAAAATCCCTTAACGTGAGTTACGCGTCGTTCCACTGAGCGTCAGACCCCGTA
GAAAAGATCAAAGGATCTTCTTGAGATCCTTTTTTTCTGCGCGTAATCTGCTGCTTGCAAACAAAAAAAC
CACCGCTACCAGCGGTGGTTTGTTTGCCGGATCAAGAGCTACCAACTCTTTTTCCGAAGGTAACTGGCTT
CAGCAGAGCGCAGATACCAAATACTGTTCTTCTAGTGTAGCCGTAGTTAGGCCACCACTTCAAGAACTCT
GTAGCACCGCCTACATACCTCGCTCTGCTAATCCTGTTACCAGTGGCTGCTGCCAGTGGCGATAAGTCGT
GTCTTACCGGGTTGGACTCAAGACGATAGTTACCGGATAAGGCGCAGCGGTCGGGCTGAACGGGGGGTTC
GTGCACACAGCCCAGCTTGGAGCGAACGACCTACACCGAACTGAGATACCTACAGCGTGAGCTATGAGAA
AGCGCCACGCTTCCCGAAGGGAGAAAGGCGGACAGGTATCCGGTAAGCGGCAGGGTCGGAACAGGAGAGC
GCACGAGGGAGCTTCCAGGGGGAAACGCCTGGTATCTTTATAGTCCTGTCGGGTTTCGCCACCTCTGACT
TGAGCGTCGATTTTTGTGATGCTCGTCAGGGGGGCGGAGCCTATGGAAAAACGCCAGCAACGCGGCCTTT
TTACGGTTCCTGGCCTTTTGCTGGCCTTTTGCTCACATGTT
